>Addgene plasmid #217449 | pCA528 huPQBP1 | addgene full sequence | sequence record 426709 | Addgene NGS Result
GTTTGCAAGCAGCAGATTACGCGCAGAAAAAAAGGATCTCAAGAAGATCCTTTGATCTTTTCTACGGGGT
CTGACGCTCAGTGGAACGAAAACTCACGTTAAGGGATTTTGGTCATGAACAATAAAACTGTCTGCTTACA
TAAACAGTAATACAAGGGGTGTTATGAGCCATATTCAACGGGAAACGTCTTGCTCTAGGCCGCGATTAAA
TTCCAACATGGATGCTGATTTATATGGGTATAAATGGGCTCGCGATAATGTCGGGCAATCAGGTGCGACA
ATCTATCGATTGTATGGGAAGCCCGATGCGCCAGAGTTGTTTCTGAAACATGGCAAAGGTAGCGTTGCCA
ATGATGTTACAGATGAGATGGTCAGACTAAACTGGCTGACGGAATTTATGCCTCTTCCGACCATCAAGCA
TTTTATCCGTACTCCTGATGATGCATGGTTACTCACCACTGCGATCCCCGGGAAAACAGCATTCCAGGTA
TTAGAAGAATATCCTGATTCAGGTGAAAATATTGTTGATGCGCTGGCAGTGTTCCTGCGCCGGTTGCATT
CGATTCCTGTTTGTAATTGTCCTTTTAACAGCGATCGCGTATTTCGTCTCGCTCAGGCGCAATCACGAAT
GAATAACGGTTTGGTTGATGCGAGTGATTTTGATGACGAGCGTAATGGCTGGCCTGTTGAACAAGTCTGG
AAAGAAATGCATAAACTTTTGCCATTCTCACCGGATTCAGTCGTCACTCATGGTGATTTCTCACTTGATA
ACCTTATTTTTGACGAGGGGAAATTAATAGGTTGTATTGATGTTGGACGAGTCGGAATCGCAGACCGATA
CCAGGATCTTGCCATCCTATGGAACTGCCTCGGTGAGTTTTCTCCTTCATTACAGAAACGGCTTTTTCAA
AAATATGGTATTGATAATCCTGATATGAATAAATTGCAGTTTCATTTGATGCTCGATGAGTTTTTCTAAG
AATTAATTCATGAGCGGATACATATTTGAATGTATTTAGAAAAATAAACAAATAGGGGTTCCGCGCACAT
TTCCCCGAAAAGTGCCACCTAAATTGTAAGCGTTAATATTTTGTTAAAATTCGCGTTAAATTTTTGTTAA
ATCAGCTCATTTTTTAACCAATAGGCCGAAATCGGCAAAATCCCTTATAAATCAAAAGAATAGACCGAGA
TAGGGT
[37 nt withheld, positions 1197-1233]
AAAGAACGTGGACTCCAACGTCAAAGG
[49 nt withheld, positions 1261-1309]
T
[91 nt withheld, positions 1311-1401]
G
[124 nt withheld, positions 1403-1526]
CCCATTCGCCAATCCGGATATAGTTCCTCCTTTCAGCAAAAAACCCCTCAAGACCCGTTTAGAGGCCCCA
AGGGGTTATGCTAGTTATTGCTCAGCGGTGGCAGCAGCCAACTCAGCTTCCTTTCGGGCTTTGTTAGCAG
CCGGATCTCAATCCTGCTGTTTTGTACGACTCGCTTCCGCGTTTGCACGAAGGACAGCGCCAGGTGAAGG
ATACGGACGCTGTTGGAACAAAGGCCCGGCCGCTGTCGTGTCTGCGCCTGTCTTTGCTTCGTTGCGCTTC
GGAAGTCCAGTGGACCAGGTGCCACGCGGAGCATCGGAATAAGAGCTAGGGTCCATCGGGTCTAATTCTT
CGTCCTTGCGGGACACCGCCTTTTTAGATTTAGGATACGGAGCTAATTCCTCGCGACGGTGGTGGCGACG
TTCCTTCCCCTCCTCACGGTCAGCCTTGTCGTATCCGCGATCACGATCGCGTTCACGGTCGCGCTCACGC
TCACGATCGACTTTGTCATACCCGCGTTCGCGGTCACGATCACTCTTATCATGTCCGCGGTCGGACTTGT
CATGCCCGCGGTCAAGCTTTTCGTGGCTACGATCGCTTTTGTCATGACCGCGGTCACTTTTATCATGGGA
GCGATCAAGCTTTTCTTCCGCATCCGCGTTAGATGAGCGCAGTTTCTTTGCTGATTTTGTTACTACACTG
TTTGGATCGTGAGGGCTCAGCCAACTGACTAAATCTGTATCGGCATTCCAATAGTACGGAAGCCCGCAAG
ACGGGTCGAAGACTTTGTACCATGAAGGCGGCAGCCCCTCTAAGCGGGTGGCCTCGTAGTCCACCGGGTC
ATCATCGTAGTCTTCGGCAATGATCTCCTCTTCAGGCTCCGGTTCCAAATGCTTCAAAATCCCACGCTTG
GCCAGGCGGGTCTGTAAGGCTACGGGTAACGGCATCCCACCAATCTGTTCTCTGTGAGCCTCAATAATAT
CGTTATCCTCCATGTCCAAATCTTCAGGGGTCTGATCAGCTTGAATTCTAATACCGTCGTACAAGAATCT
TAAGGAGTCCATTTCCTTACCCTGTCTTTTAGCGAACGCTTCCATCAGCCTTCTTAAAGGAGTGGTCTTT
TTGATCTTGAAGAAGATCTCTGAAGATCCATCGGACACCTTTAAATTGATGTGAGTCTCAGGCTTGACTT
CTGGCTTGACCTCTGGCTTAGCTTCTTGATTGACTTCTGAGTCCGAACCATGGTGATGATGGTGATGACC
CATATGTATATCTCCTTCTTAAAGTTAAACAAAATTATTTCTAGAGGGGAATTGTTATCCGCTCACAATT
CCCCTATAGTGAGTCGTATTAATTTCGCGGGATCGAGATCTCGATCCTCTACGCCGGACGCATCGTGGCC
GGCATCACCGGCGCCACAGGTGCGGTTGCTGGCGCCTATATCGCCGACATCACCGATGGGGAAGATCGGG
CTCGCCACTTCGGGCTCATGAGCGCTTGTTTCGGCGTGGGTATGGTGGCAGGCCCCGTGGCCGGGGGACT
GTTGGGCGCCATCTCCTTGCATGCACCATTCCTTGCGGCGGCGGTGCTCAACGGCCTCAACCTACTACTG
GGCTGCTTCCTAATGCAGGAGTCGCATAAGGGAGAGCGTCGAGATCCCGGACACCATCGAATGGCGCAAA
ACCTTTCGCGGTATGGCATGATAGCGCCCGGAAGAGAGTCAATTCAGGGTGGTGAATGTGAAACCAGTAA
CGTTATACGATGTCGCAGAGTATGCCGGTGTCTCTTATCAGACCGTTTCCCGCGTGGTGAACCAGGCCAG
CCACGTTTCTGCGAAAACGCGGGAAAAAGTGGAAGCGGCGATGGCGGAGCTGAATTACATTCCCAACCGC
GTGGCACAACAACTGGCGGGCAAACAGTCGTTGCTGATTGGCGTTGCCACCTCCAGTCTGGCCCTGCACG
CGCCGTCGCAAATTGTCGCGGCGATTAAATCTCGCGCCGATCAACTGGGTGCCAGCGTGGTGGTGTCGAT
GGTAGAACGAAGCGGCGTCGAAGCCTGTAAAGCGGCGGTGCACAATCTTCTCGCGCAACGCGTCAGTGGG
CTGATCATTAACTATCCGCTGGATGACCAGGATGCCATTGCTGTGGAAGCTGCCTGCACTAATGTTCCGG
CGTTATTTCTTGATGTCTCTGACCAGACACCCATCAACAGTATTATTTTCTCCCATGAAGACGGTACGCG
ACTGGGCGTGGAGCATCTGGTCGCATTGGGTCACCAGCAAATCGCGCTGTTAGCGGGCCCATTAAGTTCT
GTCTCGGCGCGTCTGCGTCTGGCTGGCTGGCATAAATATCTCACTCGCAATCAAATTCAGCCGATAGCGG
AACGGGAAGGCGACTGGAGTGCCATGTCCGGTTTTCAACAAACCATGCAAATGCTGAATGAGGGCATCGT
TCCCACTGCGATGCTGGTTGCCAACGATCAGATGGCGCTGGGCGCAATGCGCGCCATTACCGAGTCCGGG
CTGCGCGTTGGTGCGGATATCTCGGTAGTGGGATACGACGATACCGAAGACAGCTCATGTTATATCCCGC
CGTTAACCACCATCAAACAGGATTTTCGCCTGCTGGGGCAAACCAGCGTGGACCGCTTGCTGCAACTCTC
TCAGGGCCAGGCGGTGAAGGGCAATCAGCTGTTGCCCGTCTCACTGGTGAAAAGAAAAACCACCCTGGCG
CCCAATACGCAAACCGCCTCTCCCCGCGCGTTGGCCGATTCATTAATGCAGCTGGCACGACAGGTTTCCC
GACTGGAAAGCGGGCAGTGAGCGCAACGCAATTAATGTAAGTTAGCTCACTCATTAGGCACCGGGATCTC
GACCGATGCCCTTGAGAGCCTTCAACCCAGTCAGCTCCTTCCGGTGGGCGCGGGGCATGACTATCGTCGC
CGCACTTATGACTGTCTTCTTTATCATGCAACTCGTAGGACAGGTGCCGGCAGCGCTCTGGGTCATTTTC
GGCGAGGACCGCTTTCGCTGGAGCGCGACGATGATCGGCCTGTCGCTTGCGGTATTCGGAATCTTGCACG
CCCTCGCTCAAGCCTTCGTCACTGGTCCCGCCACCAAACGTTTCGGCGAGAAGCAGGCCATTATCGCCGG
CATGGCGGCCCTACGGGTGCGCATGATCGTGCTCCTGTCGTTGAGGACCCGGCTAGGCTGGCGGGGTTGC
CTTACTGGTTAGCAGAATGAATCACCGATACGCGAGCGAACGTGAAGCGACTGCTGCTGCAAAACGTCTG
CGACCTGAGCAACAACATGAATGGTCTTCGGTTTCCGTGTTTCGTAAAGTCTGGAAACGCGGAAGTCAGC
GCCCTGCACCATTATGTTCCGGATCTGCATCGCAGGATGCTGCTGGCTACCCTGTGGAACACCTACATCT
GTATTAACGAAGCGCTGGCATTGACCCTGAGTGATTTTTCTCTGGTCCCGCCGCATCCATACCGCCAGTT
GTTTACCCTCACAACGTTCCAGTAACCGGGCATGTTCATCATCAGTAACCCGTATCGTGAGCATCCTCTC
TCGTTTCATCGGTATCATTACCCCCATGAACAGAAATCCCCCTTACACGGAGGCATCAGTGACCAAACAG
GAAAAAACCGCCCTTAACATGGCCCGCTTTATCAGAAGCCAGACATTAACGCTTCTGGAGAAACTCAACG
AGCTGGACGCGGATGAACAGGCAGACATCTGTGAATCGCTTCACGACCACGCTGATGAGCTTTACCGCAG
CTGCCTCGCGCGTTTCGGTGATGACGGTGAAAACCTCTGACACATGCAGCTCCCGGAGACGGTCACAGCT
TGTCTGTAAGCGGATGCCGGGAGCAGACAAGCCCGTCAGGGCGCGTCAGCGGGTGTTGGCGGGTGTCGGG
GCGCAGCCATGACCCAGTCACGTAGCGATAGCGGAGTGTATACTGGCTTAACTATGCGGCATCAGAGCAG
ATTGTACTGAGAGTGCACCATTGCGGTGTGAAATACCGCACAGATGCGTAAGGAGAAAATACCGCATCAG
GCGCTCTTCCGCTTCCTCGCTCACTGACTCGCTGCGCTCGGTCGTTCGGCTGCGGCGAGCGGTATCAGCT
CACTCAAAGGCGGTAATACGGTTATCCACAGAATCAGGGGATAACGCAGGAAAGAACATGTGAGCAAAAG
GCCAGCAAAAGGCCAGGAACCGTAAAAAGGCCGCGTTGCTGGCGTTTTTCCATAGGCTCCGCCCCCCTGA
CGAGCATCACAAAAATCGACGCTCAAGTCAGAGGTGGCGAAACCCGACAGGACTATAAAGATACCAGGCG
TTTCCCCCTGGAAGCTCCCTCGTGCGCTCTCCTGTTCCGACCCTGCCGCTTACCGGATACCTGTCCGCCT
TTCTCCCTTCGGGAAGCGTGGCGCTTTCTCATAGCTCACGCTGTAGGTATCTCAGTTCGGTGTAGGTCGT
TCGCTCCAAGCTGGGCTGTGTGCACGAACCCCCCGTTCAGCCCGACCGCTGCGCCTTATCCGGTAACTAT
CGTCTTGAGTCCAACCCGGTAAGACACGACTTATCGCCACTGGCAGCAGCCACTGGTAACAGGATTAGCA
GAGCGAGGTATGTAGGCGGTGCTACAGAGTTCTTGAAGTGGTGGCCTAACTACGGCTACACTAGAAGGAC
AGTATTTGGTATCTGCGCTCTGCTGAAGCCAGTTACCTTCGGAAAAAGAGTTGGTAGCTCTTGATCCGGC
AAACAAACCACCGCTGGTAGCGGTGGTTTTTTT
Features (pLannotate 1.2.2; 19 found; start..end, strand, type, name):
    164..979     +  CDS            KanR: aminoglycoside phosphotransferase; aph(3')-Ia; confers resistance to kanamycin in bacteria or G418 (Geneticin®) in eukaryotes
    988..1045    -  promoter       AmpR promoter (fragment): bla
   1098..1526    -  rep_origin     f1 ori (sequence partly withheld): f1 bacteriophage origin of replication; arrow indicates direction of (+) strand synthesis
   1563..1610    -  terminator     T7 terminator: transcription terminator for bacteriophage T7 RNA polymerase
   1618..1667    -  CDS            SET1 (fragment): solubility-enhancement tag derived from T7 phage gene 10B
   1677..2471    -  CDS            PQBP1: PQBP1_HUMAN - Also known as NPW38 From Homo sapiens (Human).
   2473..2762    -  CDS            SUMO (fragment): cleavable ubiquitin-like protein tag; S. cerevisiae SMT3 (truncated)
   2797..2819    -  RBS            RBS: efficient ribosome binding site from bacteriophage T7 gene 10 (Olins and Rangwala, 1989)
   2834..2858    -  protein_bind   lac operator: The lac repressor binds to the lac operator to inhibit transcription in E. coli. This inhibition can be relieved by adding lactose or isopropyl-β-D-thiogalactopyranoside (IPTG). lac repressor encoded by lacI
   2859..2877    -  promoter       T7 promoter: promoter for bacteriophage T7 RNA polymerase
   2899..3178    +  CDS            TcR (fragment): tetracycline efflux protein; tet; confers resistance to tetracycline
   3186..3263    +  promoter       lacI promoter: lacI
   3264..4346    +  CDS            lacI: lac repressor; lacI; The lac repressor binds to the lac operator to inhibit transcription in E. coli. This inhibition can be relieved by adding lactose or isopropyl-β-D-thiogalactopyranoside (IPTG).
   4359..4380    +  protein_bind   CAP binding site: CAP binding activates transcription in the presence of cAMP. E. coli catabolite activator protein
   4395..4686    +  CDS            TcR (fragment): tetracycline efflux protein; tet; confers resistance to tetracycline
   4758..5138    -  CDS            YPB1_ECOLX: Protein predicted: Swiss-Prot protein existence level 4. From Escherichia coli.
   5155..5346    +  CDS            rop: Rop protein, which maintains plasmids at low copy number; rop
   5448..5587    +  misc_feature   bom: basis of mobility region from pBR322
   5773..42      -  rep_origin     ori (across the origin): high-copy-number ColE1/pMB1/pBR322/pUC origin of replication
