[The description below was written by a language model from this plasmid's Addgene catalogue record and pLannotate feature annotations shown in this document.]
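Description:
pCA528 huPQBP1 is a 6.3 kb bacterial expression plasmid for producing full-length human PQBP1 (polyglutamine-binding protein 1, also known as NPW38) as a His-SUMO fusion in E. coli. The pCA528 backbone has the layout of a pET-type vector. It replicates from a ColE1/pBR322-family origin accompanied by the rop gene and the bom mobility region, carries an f1 phage origin, and is selected with kanamycin through an aph(3')-Ia aminoglycoside phosphotransferase. The catalogue lists it as high copy, although rop normally holds copy number down. The annotated tetracycline-resistance fragments, the partial AmpR promoter and a predicted E. coli open reading frame are non-functional remnants of the pBR322 lineage.

The expression cassette lies on the reverse strand. A T7 promoter with an adjacent lac operator and the phage T7 gene 10 ribosome binding site drive an open reading frame in which a truncated yeast SMT3 (SUMO) tag sits directly upstream of the PQBP1 coding sequence, and a T7 terminator follows. The plasmid-borne lacI gene, under its own promoter, supplies repressor, so transcription stays off until IPTG induction in a host that provides T7 RNA polymerase. The His tag named in the catalogue entry is not annotated separately in the feature table, but there is a short unannotated gap between the ribosome binding site and SUMO where it would be expected. The small downstream "SET1" fragment is probably a residual vector match and not a functional tag.

The His tag allows metal-affinity purification, while SUMO generally improves solubility and can be removed with a SUMO-specific protease. The associated publication describes cell-free assays of HIV-1 capsid and cGAS immune sensing, which suggests the recombinant PQBP1 was made for such biochemical work.
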