Addgene plasmid #217449: pCA528 huPQBP1
Purpose: Expresses full-length human PQBP1 from a His-SUMO bacterial expression vector
Depositing lab: Jarrod Johnson. Depositing organization: University of Utah. Publication: Cell-free assays reveal that the HIV-1 capsid protects reverse transcripts from cGAS immune sensing. Scott TM, Arnold LM, Powers JA, McCann DA, Rowe AB, Christensen DE, Pereira MJ, Zhou W, Torrez RM, Iwasa JH, Kranzusch PJ, Sundquist WI, Johnson JS. PLoS Pathog. 2025 Jan 28;21(1):e1012206. doi: 10.1371/journal.ppat.1012206. PubMed 39874383.
Backbone
  Vector backbone: pCA528
  Vector type: Bacterial Expression
Growth in bacteria
  Bacterial resistance: Kanamycin, 50 μg/mL
  Growth temperature: 37°C
  Growth strain: NEB Stable
  Copy number: High Copy
Gene/Insert
  Gene/Insert name: PQBP1 (alt name: PQBP1)
  Species: H. sapiens (human)
  Entrez Gene: PQBP1 (a.k.a. MRX2, MRX55, MRXS3, MRXS8, NPW38, RENS1, SHS)
  Cloning method: Gibson Cloning
Terms and licenses: Academic/Nonprofit Terms; Industry Terms: Not Available to Industry
How to cite: pCA528 huPQBP1 was a gift from Jarrod Johnson (Addgene plasmid # 217449 ; http://n2t.net/addgene:217449 ; RRID:Addgene_217449)
